Addgene plasmid #49224: pCru5-/CGA-mEGFP-IRES-mCherry
Purpose: Retroviral expression vector. Contains an altered Kozak sequence and/or upstream open reading frames to modulate expression at the level of translation.
Depositing lab: Clifford Wang. Depositing organization: Stanford University. Publication: Tuning gene expression with synthetic upstream open reading frames. Ferreira JP, Overton KW, Wang CL. Proc Natl Acad Sci U S A. 2013 Jul 9;110(28):11284-9. doi: 10.1073/pnas.1305590110. Epub 2013 Jun 24. PubMed 23798422.
Backbone
  Vector backbone: pCru5
  Total vector size (bp): 6969
  Vector type: Mammalian Expression, Retroviral, Synthetic Biology
Growth in bacteria
  Bacterial resistance: Ampicillin, 100 μg/mL
  Growth temperature: 37°C
  Growth strain: Top10
  Copy number: High Copy
Gene/Insert 1
  Gene/Insert name: mEGFP
  Species: Synthetic
  Insert size (bp): 732
  Promoter: Viral LTR (or CMV)
  Tag / fusion protein: SfuI site to create C-terminal fusions (C terminal on insert)
  Cloning method: Restriction Enzyme; 5′ cloning site XhoI (not destroyed); 3′ cloning site NsiI (not destroyed)
  Sequencing primers: 5′ GGATACACGCCGCCCACGTG (5' to 3'); 3′ AGGGCGAGGGCGATGCCACCTA (5' to 3')
Gene/Insert 2
  Gene/Insert name: mCherry
  Species: Synthetic
  Insert size (bp): 711
  Promoter: Viral LTR (or CMV)
  Cloning method: Restriction Enzyme; 5′ cloning site BamHI (not destroyed); 3′ cloning site NotI (not destroyed)
  Sequencing primers: 5′ GTCACCTTCAGCTTGGCGG (5' to 3'); 3′ ATGGCGTTACTTAAGCTAG (5' to 3')
Terms and licenses: Academic/Nonprofit Terms; Industry Terms: Not Available to Industry
Depositor comments: Vector allows for control of transgene expression at the level of translation. It is 1 vector in a set of 9 that spans a range of expression levels. Sequencing through any part of the IRES sequence is not advised. Expression of gene downstream of IRES remains constant, despite varying expression of gene upstream.
How to cite: pCru5-/CGA-mEGFP-IRES-mCherry was a gift from Clifford Wang (Addgene plasmid # 49224 ; http://n2t.net/addgene:49224 ; RRID:Addgene_49224)
