[The description below was written by a language model from this plasmid's Addgene catalogue record and pLannotate feature annotations shown in this document.]
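Description:
pCru5-/CGA-mEGFP-IRES-mCherry is a 6,969 bp gammaretroviral expression vector built on the pCru5 backbone, intended for delivering a bicistronic reporter into mammalian cells. In bacteria it is maintained as a high-copy plasmid through a ColE1/pUC-type origin and selected with ampicillin via the β-lactamase gene and its native promoter.

The viral portion is derived from Moloney murine leukemia virus. A CMV enhancer/promoter is fused to a partial LTR fragment at the 5′ end, an arrangement that typically drives transcription of the viral genomic RNA in packaging cells. It is followed by the Ψ packaging signal, a truncated gag lacking its start codon, and a pol region carrying the splice acceptor. Because the sequence record is numbered from the start of the insert, these elements appear at the end of the feature table, directly upstream of mEGFP on the circular map. A full-length MMLV LTR lies downstream of the payload, and the record gives the promoter for both genes as the viral LTR or CMV.

The payload is monomeric EGFP, an EMCV IRES, and mCherry on a single transcript. An SfuI site at the 3′ end of mEGFP allows C-terminal fusions, and both reporters are flanked by retained restriction sites for replacement. The defining feature is an altered Kozak context and/or synthetic upstream open reading frames ahead of mEGFP, which set its output at the level of translation; the record does not spell out the exact change denoted by "/CGA". This plasmid is one of a nine-vector set spanning a range of expression levels. IRES-driven mCherry stays constant across the set, serving as an internal reference for transduction and transcript abundance.
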