Features (pLannotate 1.2.2; 15 found; start..end, strand, type, name):
     32..742     +  CDS            mEGFP: mEGFP is a basic (constitutively fluorescent) green fluorescent protein published in 2002, derived from Aequorea victoria. It has moderate acid sensitivity.
    889..1351    +  misc_feature   IRES: internal ribosome entry site (IRES) of the encephalomyocarditis virus (EMCV)
   1379..2086    +  CDS            mCherry: mCherry is a basic (constitutively fluorescent) red fluorescent protein published in 2004, derived from Discosoma sp.. It is reported to be a very rapidly-maturing monomer with low acid sensitivity.
   2145..2738    +  LTR            LTR: long terminal repeat from Moloney murine leukemia virus
   2747..2793    +  LTR            5' LTR (truncated) (fragment): truncated long terminal repeat from Moloney murine sarcoma virus
   2876..2924    -  CDS            lacI (fragment): lac repressor; lacI; The lac repressor binds to the lac operator to inhibit transcription in E. coli. This inhibition can be relieved by adding lactose or isopropyl-β-D-thiogalactopyranoside (IPTG).
   3110..3698    -  rep_origin     ori: high-copy-number ColE1/pMB1/pBR322/pUC origin of replication
   3872..4732    -  CDS            AmpR: β-lactamase; bla; confers resistance to ampicillin, carbenicillin, and related antibiotics
   4733..4837    -  promoter       AmpR promoter: bla
   4994..5297    +  enhancer       CMV enhancer: human cytomegalovirus immediate early enhancer
   5298..5501    +  promoter       CMV promoter: human cytomegalovirus (CMV) immediate early promoter
   5497..5677    +  LTR            3' LTR (ΔU3) (fragment): self-inactivating 3' long terminal repeat (LTR) from Moloney murine leukemia virus
   5740..6097    +  misc_feature   MMLV Ψ: packaging signal of Moloney murine leukemia virus (MMLV)
   6162..6578    +  CDS            gag (truncated): truncated Moloney murine leukemia virus (MMLV) gag gene lacking the start codon
   6588..6962    +  misc_feature   pol region: Moloney murine leukemia virus (MMLV) pol region containing the splice acceptor site
>Addgene plasmid #49224 | pCru5-/CGA-mEGFP-IRES-mCherry | depositor full sequence | sequence record 73637 | pCru5-/CGA-mEGFP-IRES-mCherry sequence 6969 bps
TCGAGTAACTAACTAACGAATGGGCGAATTCAGCAAGGGCGAGGAGCTGTTCACCGGGGTGGTGCCCATC
CTGGTCGAGCTGGACGGCGACGTAAACGGCCACAAGTTCAGCGTGTCCGGCGAGGGCGAGGGCGATGCCA
CCTACGGCAAGCTGACCCTGAAGTTCATCTGCACCACCGGCAAGCTGCCCGTGCCCTGGCCCACCCTCGT
GACCACCCTGACCTACGGCGTGCAGTGCTTCAGCCGCTACCCCGACCACATGAAGCAGCACGACTTCTTC
AAGTCCGCCATGCCCGAAGGCTACGTCCAGGAGCGCACCATCTTCTTCAAGGACGACGGCAACTACAAGA
CCCGCGCCGAGGTGAAGTTCGAGGGCGACACCCTGGTGAACCGCATCGAGCTGAAGGGCATCGACTTCAA
GGAGGACGGCAACATCCTGGGGCACAAGCTGGAGTACAACTACAACAGCCACAACGTCTATATCATGGCC
GACAAGCAGAAGAACGGCATCAAGGTGAACTTCAAGATCCGCCACAACATCGAGGACGGCAGCGTGCAGC
TCGCCGACCACTACCAGCAGAACACCCCCATCGGCGACGGCCCCGTGCTGCTGCCCGACAACCACTACCT
GAGCACCCAGTCCAAGCTGAGCAAAGACCCCAACGAGAAGCGCGATCACATGGTCCTGCTGGAGTTCGTG
ACCGCCGCCGGGATCACTCTCGGCATGGACGAGCTGTACAAGTTCGAATAAGCATGCATCTAGGGCGGCC
AATTCCGCCCCTCTCCCTCCCCCCCCCCTAACGTTACTGGCCGAAGCCGCTTGGAATAAGGCCGGTGTGC
GTTTGTCTATATGTGATTTTCCACCATATTGCCGTCTTTTGGCAATGTGAGGGCCCGGAAACCTGGCCCT
GTCTTCTTGACGAGCATTCCTAGGGGTCTTTCCCCTCTCGCCAAAGGAATGCAAGGTCTGTTGAATGTCG
TGAAGGAAGCAGTTCCTCTGGAAGCTTCTTGAAGACAAACAACGTCTGTAGCGACCCTTTGCAGGCAGCG
GAACCCCCCACCTGGCGACAGGTGCCTCTGCGGCCAAAAGCCACGTGTATAAGATACACCTGCAAAGGCG
GCACAACCCCAGTGCCACGTTGTGAGTTGGATAGTTGTGGAAAGAGTCAAATGGCTCTCCTCAAGCGTAT
TCAACAAGGGGCTGAAGGATGCCCAGAAGGTACCCCATTGTATGGGATCTGATCTGGGGCCTCGGTGCAC
ATGCTTTACATGTGTTTAGTCGAGGTTAAAAAAACGTCTAGGCCCCCCGAACCACGGGGACGTGGTTTTC
CTTTGAAAAACACGATGATAAGCTTGCCACAACCCGGGATCCGCCACCATGGTGAGCAAGGGCGAGGAGG
ATAACATGGCCATCATCAAGGAGTTCATGCGCTTCAAGGTGCACATGGAGGGCTCCGTGAACGGCCACGA
GTTCGAGATCGAGGGCGAGGGCGAGGGCCGCCCCTACGAGGGCACCCAGACCGCCAAGCTGAAGGTGACC
AAGGGTGGCCCCCTGCCCTTCGCCTGGGACATCCTGTCCCCTCAGTTCATGTACGGCTCCAAGGCCTACG
TGAAGCACCCCGCCGACATCCCCGACTACTTGAAGCTGTCCTTCCCCGAGGGCTTCAAGTGGGAGCGCGT
GATGAACTTCGAGGACGGCGGCGTGGTGACCGTGACCCAGGACTCCTCCCTGCAGGACGGCGAGTTCATC
TACAAGGTGAAGCTGCGCGGCACCAACTTCCCCTCCGACGGCCCCGTAATGCAGAAGAAGACCATGGGCT
GGGAGGCCTCCTCCGAGCGGATGTACCCCGAGGACGGCGCCCTGAAGGGCGAGATCAAGCAGAGGCTGAA
GCTGAAGGACGGCGGCCACTACGACGCTGAGGTCAAGACCACCTACAAGGCCAAGAAGCCCGTGCAGCTG
CCCGGCGCCTACAACGTCAACATCAAGTTGGACATCACCTCCCACAACGAGGACTACACCATCGTGGAAC
AGTACGAACGCGCCGAGGGCCGCCACTCCACCGGCGGCATGGACGAGCTGTACAAGTAAGCGGCCGCTCG
ACGATAAAATAAAAGATTTTATTTAGTCTCCAGAAAAAGGGGGGAATGAAAGACCCCACCTGTAGGTTTG
GCAAGCTAGCTTAAGTAACGCCATTTTGCAAGGCATGGAAAAATACATAACTGAGAATAGAGAAGTTCAG
ATCAAGGTCAGGAACAGATGGAACAGCTGAATATGGGCCAAACAGGATATCTGTGGTAAGCAGTTCCTGC
CCCGGCTCAGGGCCAAGAACAGATGGAACAGCTGAATATGGGCCAAACAGGATATCTGTGGTAAGCAGTT
CCTGCCCCGGCTCAGGGCCAAGAACAGATGGTCCCCAGATGCGGTCCAGCCCTCAGCAGTTTCTAGAGAA
CCATCAGATGTTTCCAGGGTGCCCCAAGGACCTGAAATGACCCTGTGCCTTATTTGAACTAACCAATCAG
TTCGCTTCTCGCTTCTGTTCGCGCGCTTCTGCTCCCCGAGCTCAATAAAAGAGCCCACAACCCCTCACTC
GGGGCGCCAGTCCTCCGATTGACTGAGTCGCCCGGGTACCCGTGTATCCAATAAACCCTCTTGCAGTTGC
ATCCGACTTGTGGTCTCGCTGTTCCTTGGGAGGGTCTCCTCTGAGTGATTGACTACCCGTCAGCGGGGGT
CTTTCATTTCCGACTTGTGGTCTCGCTGCCTTGGGAGGGTCTCCTCTGAGTGATTGACTACCCGTCAGCG
GGGGTCTTCACATGCAGCATGTATCAAAATTAATTTGGTTTTTTTTCTTAAGTATTTACATTAAATGGCC
ATAGTTGCATTAATGAATCGGCCAACGCGCGGGGAGAGGCGGTTTGCGTATTGGCGCTCTTCCGCTTCCT
CGCTCACTGACTCGCTGCGCTCGGTCGTTCGGCTGCGGCGAGCGGTATCAGCTCACTCAAAGGCGGTAAT
ACGGTTATCCACAGAATCAGGGGATAACGCAGGAAAGAACATGTGAGCAAAAGGCCAGCAAAAGGCCAGG
AACCGTAAAAAGGCCGCGTTGCTGGCGTTTTTCCATAGGCTCCGCCCCCCTGACGAGCATCACAAAAATC
GACGCTCAAGTCAGAGGTGGCGAAACCCGACAGGACTATAAAGATACCAGGCGTTTCCCCCTGGAAGCTC
CCTCGTGCGCTCTCCTGTTCCGACCCTGCCGCTTACCGGATACCTGTCCGCCTTTCTCCCTTCGGGAAGC
GTGGCGCTTTCTCATAGCTCACGCTGTAGGTATCTCAGTTCGGTGTAGGTCGTTCGCTCCAAGCTGGGCT
GTGTGCACGAACCCCCCGTTCAGCCCGACCGCTGCGCCTTATCCGGTAACTATCGTCTTGAGTCCAACCC
GGTAAGACACGACTTATCGCCACTGGCAGCAGCCACTGGTAACAGGATTAGCAGAGCGAGGTATGTAGGC
GGTGCTACAGAGTTCTTGAAGTGGTGGCCTAACTACGGCTACACTAGAAGGACAGTATTTGGTATCTGCG
CTCTGCTGAAGCCAGTTACCTTCGGAAAAAGAGTTGGTAGCTCTTGATCCGGCAAACAAACCACCGCTGG
TAGCGGTGGTTTTTTTGTTTGCAAGCAGCAGATTACGCGCAGAAAAAAAGGATCTCAAGAAGATCCTTTG
ATCTTTTCTACGGGGTCTGACGCTCAGTGGAACGAAAACTCACGTTAAGGGATTTTGGTCATGAGATTAT
CAAAAAGGATCTTCACCTAGATCCTTTTAAATTAAAAATGAAGTTTGCGCAAATCAATCTAAAGTATATA
TGAGTAAACTTGGTCTGACAGTTACCAATGCTTAATCAGTGAGGCACCTATCTCAGCGATCTGTCTATTT
CGTTCATCCATAGTTGCCTGACTCCCCGTCGTGTAGATAACTACGATACGGGAGGGCTTACCATCTGGCC
CCAGTGCTGCAATGATACCGCGAGACCCACGCTCACCGGCTCCAGATTTATCAGCAATAAACCAGCCAGC
CGGAAGGGCCGAGCGCAGAAGTGGTCCTGCAACTTTATCCGCCTCCATCCAGTCTATTAATTGTTGCCGG
GAAGCTAGAGTAAGTAGTTCGCCAGTTAATAGTTTGCGCAACGTTGTTGCCATTGCTACAGGCATCGTGG
TGTCACGCTCGTCGTTTGGTATGGCTTCATTCAGCTCCGGTTCCCAACGATCAAGGCGAGTTACATGATC
CCCCATGTTGTGCAAAAAAGCGGTTAGCTCCTTCGGTCCTCCGATCGTTGTCAGAAGTAAGTTGGCCGCA
GTGTTATCACTCATGGTTATGGCAGCACTGCATAATTCTCTTACTGTCATGCCATCCGTAAGATGCTTTT
CTGTGACTGGTGAGTACTCAACCAAGTCATTCTGAGAATAGTGTATGCGGCGACCGAGTTGCTCTTGCCC
GGCGTCAACACGGGATAATACCGCGCCACATAGCAGAACTTTAAAAGTGCTCATCATTGGAAAACGTTCT
TCGGGGCGAAAACTCTCAAGGATCTTACCGCTGTTGAGATCCAGTTCGATGTAACCCACTCGTGCACCCA
ACTGATCTTCAGCATCTTTTACTTTCACCAGCGTTTCTGGGTGAGCAAAAACAGGAAGGCAAAATGCCGC
AAAAAAGGGAATAAGGGCGACACGGAAATGTTGAATACTCATACTCTTCCTTTTTCAATATTATTGAAGC
ATTTATCAGGGTTATTGTCTCATGAGCGGATACATATTTGAATGTATTTAGAAAAATAAACAAATAGGGG
TTCCGCGCACATTTCCCCGAAAAGTGCCACCAGCTTTGCTCTTAGGAGTTTCCTAATACATCCCAAACTC
AAATATATAAAGCATTTGACTTGTTCTATGCCCTAGTTATTAATAGTAATCAATTACGGGGTCATTAGTT
CATAGCCCATATATGGAGTTCCGCGTTACATAACTTACGGTAAATGGCCCGCCTGGCTGACCGCCCAACG
ACCCCCGCCCATTGACGTCAATAATGACGTATGTTCCCATAGTAACGCCAATAGGGACTTTCCATTGACG
TCAATGGGTGGAGTATTTACGGTAAACTGCCCACTTGGCAGTACATCAAGTGTATCATATGCCAAGTACG
CCCCCTATTGACGTCAATGACGGTAAATGGCCCGCCTGGCATTATGCCCAGTACATGACCTTATGGGACT
TTCCTACTTGGCAGTACATCTACGTATTAGTCATCGCTATTACCATGGTGATGCGGTTTTGGCAGTACAT
CAATGGGCGTGGATAGCGGTTTGACTCACGGGGATTTCCAAGTCTCCACCCCATTGACGTCAATGGGAGT
TTGTTTTGGCACCAAAATCAACGGGACTTTCCAAAATGTCGTAACAACTCCGCCCCATTGACGCAAATGG
GCGGTAGGCATGTACGGTGGGAGGTCTATATAAGCAGAGCTCAATAAAAGAGCCCACAACCCCTCACTCG
GGGCGCCAGTCCTCCGATTGACTGAGTCGCCCGGGTACCCGTGTATCCAATAAACCCTCTTGCAGTTGCA
TCCGACTTGTGGTCTCGCTGTTCCTTGGGAGGGTCTCCTCTGAGTGATTGACTACCCGTCAGCGGGGGTC
TTTCATTTGGGGGCTCGTCCGGGATCGGGAGACCCCTGCCCAGGGACCACCGACCCACCACCGGGAGGTA
AGCTGGCCAGCAACTTATCTGTGTCTGTCCGATTGTCTAGTGTCTATGACTGATTTTATGCGCCTGCGTC
GGTACTAGTTAGCTAACTAGCTCTGTATCTGGCGGACCCGTGGTGGAACTGACGAGTTCGGAACACCCGG
CCGCAACCCTGGGAGACGTCCCAGGGACTTCGGGGGCCGTTTTTGTGGCCCGACCTGAGTCCAAAAATCC
CGATCGTTTTGGACTCTTTGGTGCACCCCCCTTAGAGGAGGGATATGTGGTTCTGGTAGGAGACGAGAAC
CTAAAACAGTTCCCGCCTCCGTCTGAATTTTTGCTTTCGGTTTGGGACCGAAGCCGCGCCGCGCGTCTTG
TCTGCTGCAGCATCGTTCTGTGTTGTCTCTGTCTGACTGTGTTTCTGTATTTGTCTGAAAATATCGGCCC
GGGCCAGACTGTTACCACTCCCTTAAGTTTGACCTTAGGTCACTGGAAAGATGTCGAGCGGATCGCTCAC
AACCAGTCGGTAGATGTCAAGAAGAGACGTTGGGTTACCTTCTGCTCTGCAGAATGGCCAACCTTTAACG
TCGGATGGCCGCGAGACGGCACCTTTAACCGAGACCTCATCACCCAGGTTAAGATCAAGGTCTTTTCACC
TGGCCCGCATGGACACCCAGACCAGGTCCCCTACATCGTGACCTGGGAAGCCTTGGCTTTTGACCCCCCT
CCCTGGGTCAAGCCCTTTGTACACCCTAAGCCTCCGCCTCCTCTTCCTCCATCCGCCCCGTCTCTCCCCC
TTGAACCTCCTCGTTCGACCCCGCCTCGATCCTCCCTTTATCCAGCCCTCACTCCTTCTCTAGGCGCCCC
CATATGGCCATATGAGATCTTATATGGGGCACCCCCGCCCCTTGTAAACTTCCCTGACCCTGACATGACA
AGAGTTACTAACAGCCCCTCTCTCCAAGCTCACTTACAGGCTCTCTACTTAGTCCAGCACGAAGTCTGGA
GACCTCTGGCGGCAGCCTACCAAGAACAACTGGACCGACCGGTGGTACCTCACCCTTACCGAGTCGGCGA
CACAGTGTGGGTCCGCCGACACCAGACTAAGAACCTAGAACCTCGCTGGAAAGGACCTTACACAGTCCTG
CTGACCACCCCCACCGCCCTCAAAGTAGACGGCATCGCAGCTTGGATACACGCCGCCCACGTGAAGGCTG
CCGACCCCGGGGGTGGACCATCCTCTAGACTGCCGGATC
