>Addgene plasmid #49224 | pCru5-/CGA-mEGFP-IRES-mCherry | depositor partial sequence | sequence record 73638 | TIS region: NOT including RE sites and preceding stop codons
CGAATGGGC
