>Addgene plasmid #49224 | pCru5-/CGA-mEGFP-IRES-mCherry | addgene partial sequence | sequence record 75635 | LZRS-F 5'-TGGATACACGCCGCCCACGTG-3'
TCCTCTAGACTGCCGGATCTCGAGTAACTAACTAACGAATGGGCGAATTCAGCAAGGGCGAGGAGCTGTT
CACCGGGGTGGTGCCCATCCTGGTCGAGCTGGACGGCGACGTAAACGGCCACAAGTTCAGCGTGTCCGGC
GAGGGCGAGGGCGATGCCACCTACGGCAAGCTGACCCTGAAGTTCATCTGCACCACCGGCAAGCTGCCCG
TGCCCTGGCCCACCCTCGTGACCACCCTGACCTACGGCGTGCAGTGCTTCAGCCGCTACCCCGACCACAT
GAAGCAGCACGACTTCTTCAAGTCCGCCATGCCCGAAGGCTACGTCCAGGAGCGCACCATCTTCTTCAAG
GACGACGGCAACTACAAGACCCGCGCCGAGGTGAAGTTCGAGGGCGACACCCTGGTGAACCGCATCGAGC
TGAAGGGCATCGACTTCAAGGAGGACGGCAACATCCTGGGGCACAAGCTGGAGTACAACTACAACAGCCA
CAACGTCTATATCATGGCCGACAAGCAGAAGAACGGCATCAAGGTGAACTTCAAGATCCGCCACAACATC
GAGGACGGCAGCGTGCAGCTCGCCGACCACTACCAGCAGAACACCCCCATCGGCGACGGCCCCGTGCTGC
TGCCCGACAACCACTACCTGAGCACCCAGTCCAAGCTGAGCAAAGACCCCAACGAGAAGCGCGATCACAT
GGTCCTGCTGGAGTTCGTGACCGCCGCCGGGATCACTCTCGGCATGGACGAGCTGTACAAGTTCGAATAA
GCATGCATCTA
